Addgene plasmid #225961: pCF153_Gag-Pol
Purpose: CMV-Intron-GagPol (FMLV). Expresses FMLV (Friend Murine Leukemia Virus) Gag-Pol for VLP production.
Depositing lab: Christof Fellmann. Depositing organization: J. David Gladstone Institutes. Publication: Characterizing and controlling CRISPR repair outcomes in nondividing human cells. Ramadoss GN, Namaganda SJ, Kumar MM, Hamilton JR, Sharma R, Chow KG, Workley LA, Macklin BL, Sun M, Ha AS, Liu JC, Fellmann C, Watry HL, Dierks PH, Bose RS, Jin J, Perez BS, Sandoval Espinoza CR, Matia MP, Lu SH, Judge LM, Shy BR, Nussenzweig A, Adamson B, Murthy N, Doudna JA, Kampmann M, Conklin BR. Nat Commun. 2025 Nov 17;16(1):9883. doi: 10.1038/s41467-025-66058-3. PubMed 41249169.
Backbone
  Vector backbone: pCF153
  Vector type: Mammalian Expression
Growth in bacteria
  Bacterial resistance: Ampicillin, 100 μg/mL
  Growth temperature: 37°C
  Growth strain: DH5alpha
  Copy number: Unknown
Gene/Insert
  Gene/Insert name: CMV-Intron-GagPol (FMLV)
  Species: Gag-Pol from FMLV
Terms and licenses: Academic/Nonprofit Terms; Industry Terms: Not Available to Industry
Depositor comments: Please visit https://doi.org/10.1101/2024.06.25.600517 for bioRxiv preprint.
How to cite: pCF153_Gag-Pol was a gift from Christof Fellmann (Addgene plasmid # 225961 ; http://n2t.net/addgene:225961 ; RRID:Addgene_225961)
