[The description below was written by a language model from this plasmid's Addgene catalogue record and pLannotate feature annotations shown in this document.]
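Description:
pCF153_Gag-Pol is a mammalian expression plasmid of about 10.1 kb, built on the pCF153 backbone, that supplies the Gag-Pol polyprotein of Friend murine leukemia virus (FMLV) for producing virus-like particles. It is maintained in E. coli through a high-copy ColE1/pUC-type origin and selected with ampicillin via the β-lactamase gene. The backbone also carries an f1 phage origin and pBluescript-derived remnants (a T7 promoter, a multiple cloning site fragment, lacZα and lacI fragments, and the lac promoter/operator). These appear to be cloning-vector leftovers with no role in the mammalian cassette.

The expression unit is driven by the human cytomegalovirus immediate-early enhancer and promoter, followed by a rabbit β-globin intron, an element commonly included to improve transcript processing and expression. Downstream lies the gag open reading frame, annotated as matching FMLV Gag, then the gag/pol translational readthrough pseudoknot and the pol reading frame. This retains the native retroviral arrangement: most ribosomes terminate at the end of gag, while a fraction read through the stop codon to make the Gag-Pol fusion, giving a mix of structural and enzymatic proteins. The automated annotation assigns pol to an avian reticuloendotheliosis virus entry, which is probably a homology-based match, since the catalogue states that Gag-Pol comes from FMLV. A short β-globin coding fragment and the rabbit β-globin polyadenylation signal end the transcript.

No packaging signal, LTRs or envelope gene are annotated, so the plasmid acts as a helper component. The record does not list its partner plasmids, but the associated publication concerns CRISPR repair outcomes in nondividing human cells.
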