Features (pLannotate 1.2.2; 19 found; start..end, strand, type, name):
     97..476     +  enhancer       CMV enhancer: human cytomegalovirus immediate early enhancer
    477..680     +  promoter       CMV promoter: human cytomegalovirus (CMV) immediate early promoter
    792..1364    +  intron         β-globin intron: intron from rabbit β-globin gene
   1438..3051    +  CDS            gag: GAG_MLVFF - Experimental evidence at protein level: Swiss-Prot protein existence level 1. [Nucleocapsid protein p10-Gag]: Involved in the packaging and encapsidation of two copies of the genome. Binds with high affinity to conserved UCUG elements within the packaging signal, located near the 5'-end of the genome. This binding is dependent on genome dimerization. From Friend murine leukemia virus (isolate FB29) (FrMLV).
   3051..3112    +  ncRNA          GP knot1: Accession: RF01073 - Gag/pol translational readthrough site
   3178..6642    +  CDS            pol: POL_AVIRE - Experimental evidence at protein level: Swiss-Prot protein existence level 1. [Integrase]: Catalyzes viral DNA integration into the host chromosome, by performing a series of DNA cutting and joining reactions. From Avian reticuloendotheliosis virus.
   6700..6777    +  CDS            HBB (fragment): HBB_PONPY - Experimental evidence at transcript level: Swiss-Prot protein existence level 2. Involved in oxygen transport from the lung to the various peripheral tissues. From Pongo pygmaeus (Bornean orangutan).
   6848..6903    +  polyA_signal   β-globin poly(A) signal: rabbit β-globin polyadenylation signal (Gil and Proudfoot, 1987)
   7285..7301    -  protein_bind   lac operator: The lac repressor binds to the lac operator to inhibit transcription in E. coli. This inhibition can be relieved by adding lactose or isopropyl-β-D-thiogalactopyranoside (IPTG). lac repressor encoded by lacI
   7309..7339    -  promoter       lac promoter: promoter for the E. coli lac operon
   7354..7375    -  protein_bind   CAP binding site: CAP binding activates transcription in the presence of cAMP. E. coli catabolite activator protein
   7388..7480    -  CDS            lacI (fragment): lac repressor; lacI; The lac repressor binds to the lac operator to inhibit transcription in E. coli. This inhibition can be relieved by adding lactose or isopropyl-β-D-thiogalactopyranoside (IPTG).
   7663..8251    -  rep_origin     ori: high-copy-number ColE1/pMB1/pBR322/pUC origin of replication
   8422..9282    -  CDS            AmpR: β-lactamase; bla; confers resistance to ampicillin, carbenicillin, and related antibiotics
   9283..9387    -  promoter       AmpR promoter: bla
   9440..9868    -  rep_origin     f1 ori (sequence partly withheld): f1 bacteriophage origin of replication; arrow indicates direction of (+) strand synthesis
   9873..10028   -  CDS            lacZα (fragment): LacZα fragment of β-galactosidase; lacZ fragment
  10036..10054   +  promoter       T7 promoter: promoter for bacteriophage T7 RNA polymerase
  10063..14      +  misc_feature   MCS (fragment) (across the origin): pBluescript multiple cloning site
>Addgene plasmid #225961 | pCF153_Gag-Pol | addgene full sequence | sequence record 450762 | Addgene NGS Result
GCGGCCGCTCTAGAGAGCTTGGCCCATTGCATACGTTGTATCCATATCATAATATGTACATTTATATTGG
CTCATGTCCAACATTACCGCCATGTTGACATTGATTATTGACTAGTTATTAATAGTAATCAATTACGGGG
TCATTAGTTCATAGCCCATATATGGAGTTCCGCGTTACATAACTTACGGTAAATGGCCCGCCTGGCTGAC
CGCCCAACGACCCCCGCCCATTGACGTCAATAATGACGTATGTTCCCATAGTAACGCCAATAGGGACTTT
CCATTGACGTCAATGGGTGGAGTATTTACGGTAAACTGCCCACTTGGCAGTACATCAAGTGTATCATATG
CCAAGTACGCCCCCTATTGACGTCAATGACGGTAAATGGCCCGCCTGGCATTATGCCCAGTACATGACCT
TATGGGACTTTCCTACTTGGCAGTACATCTACGTATTAGTCATCGCTATTACCATGGTGATGCGGTTTTG
GCAGTACATCAATGGGCGTGGATAGCGGTTTGACTCACGGGGATTTCCAAGTCTCCACCCCATTGACGTC
AATGGGAGTTTGTTTTGGCACCAAAATCAACGGGACTTTCCAAAATGTCGTAACAACTCCGCCCCATTGA
CGCAAATGGGCGGTAGGCGTGTACGGTGGGAGGTCTATATAAGCAGAGCTCGTTTAGTGAACCGTCAGAT
CGCCTGGAGACGCCATCCACGCTGTTTTGACCTCCATAGAAGACACCGGGACCGATCCAGCCTCCGGTCG
ACCGATCCTGAGAACTTCAGGGTGAGTTTGGGGACCCTTGATTGTTCTTTCTTTTTCGCTATTGTAAAAT
TCATGTTATATGGAGGGGGCAAAGTTTTCAGGGTGTTGTTTAGAATGGGAAGATGTCCCTTGTATCACCA
TGGACCCTCATGATAATTTTGTTTCTTTCACTTTCTACTCTGTTGACAACCATTGTCTCCTCTTATTTTC
TTTTCATTTTCTGTAACTTTTTCGTTAAACTTTAGCTTGCATTTGTAACGAATTTTTAAATTCACTTTTG
TTTATTTGTCAGATTGTAAGTACTTTCTCTAATCACTTTTTTTTCAAGGCAATCAGGGTATATTATATTG
TACTTCAGCACAGTTTTAGAGAACAATTGTTATAATTAAATGATAAGGTAGAATATTTCTGCATATAAAT
TCTGGCTGGCGTGGAAATATTCTTATTGGTAGAAACAACTACACCCTGGTCATCATCCTGCCTTTCTCTT
TATGGTTACAATGATATACACTGTTTGAGATGAGGATAAAATACTCTGAGTCCAAACCGGGCCCCTCTGC
TAACCATGTTCATGCCTTCTTCTCTTTCCTACAGCTCCTGGGCAACGTGCTGGTTGTTGTGCTGTCTCAT
CATTTTGGCAAAGCTCGAGCTGTATTTGTCTGACAACATGGGCCAGGCTGTTACCACCCCCTTAAGTTTG
ACTTTAGACCACTGGAAGGATGTCGAACGGACAGCCCACAACCTGTCGGTAGAGGTTAGAAAAAGGCGCT
GGGTTACATTCTGCTCTGCAGAATGGCCAACCTTCAACGTCGGATGGCCACGAGACGGCACTTTTAACCC
AGACATTATTACACAGGTTAAGATCAAGGTCTTCTCACCTGGCCCACATGGACATCCGGATCAGGTCCCC
TACATCGTGACCTGGGAAGCTATAGCAGTAGACCCCCCTCCCTGGGTCAGACCCTTCGTGCACCCTAAAC
CTCCCCTCTCTCTTCCCCCTTCAGCCCCCTCTCTCCCACCTGAACCCCCACTCTCGACCCCGCCCCAGTC
CTCCCTCTATCCGGCTCTCACTTCTCCTTTAAACACCAAACCTAGGCCTCAAGTCCTTCCTGATAGCGGA
GGACCACTCATTGATCTACTCACGGAGGACCCTCCGCCTTACCGGGACCCAGGGCCACCCTCTCCTGACG
GGAACGGCGATAGCGGAGAAGTGGCCCCTACAGAAGGAGCCCCTGACCCTTCCCCAATGGTATCCCGCCT
GCGGGGAAGAAAAGAACCCCCCGTGGCGGATTCTACTACCTCTCAGGCGTTCCCCCTTCGCCTGGGAGGG
AATGGACAGTATCAATACTGGCCATTTTCCTCCTCTGACCTCTATAACTGGAAAAATAACAACCCCTCTT
TCTCCGAGGACCCAGCTAAATTGACAGCTTTGATCGAGTCCGTTCTCCTTACTCATCAGCCCACTTGGGA
TGACTGCCAACAGCTATTAGGGACCCTGCTGACGGGAGAAGAAAAACAGCGAGTGCTCCTAGAGGCCCGA
AAGGCGGTTCGAGGGGAGGACGGACGCCCAACTCAGCTGCCCAATGACATTAATGATGCTTTTCCCTTGG
AACGTCCCGACTGGGACTACAACACCCAACGAGGTAGGAACCACCTAGTCCACTATCGCCAGTTGCTCCT
AGCGGGTCTCCAAAACGCGGGCAGAAGCCCCACCAATTTGGCCAAGGTAAAAGGGATAACCCAGGGACCT
AATGAGTCTCCCTCAGCCTTTTTAGAGAGACTCAAGGAGGCCTATCGCAGATACACTCCTTATGACCCTG
AGGACCCAGGGCAAGAAACCAATGTGGCCATGTCATTCATCTGGCAGTCCGCCCCGGATATCGGGCGAAA
GTTAGAGCGGTTAGAAGATTTGAAGAGTAAGACCTTAGGAGACTTAGTGAGGGAAGCTGAAAAGATCTTT
AATAAACGAGAAACCCCGGAAGAAAGAGAGGAACGTATTAGGAGAGAAACAGAGGAAAAGGAAGAACGCC
GTAGGGCAGAGGATGTGCAGAGAGAGAAGGAGAGGGACCGCAGAAGACATAGAGAAATGAGTAAGTTGCT
GGCTACTGTCGTTAGCGGGCAGAGACAGGATAGACAGGGAGGAGAGCGAAGGAGGCCCCAACTCGACCAC
GACCAGTGTGCCTACTGCAAAGAAAAGGGACATTGGGCTAGAGATTGCCCCAAGAAGCCAAGAGGACCCC
GGGGACCACGACCCCAGGCCTCCCTCCTGACCTTAGACGATTAGGGAGGTCAGGGTCAGGAGCCCCCCCC
TGAACCCAGGATAACCCTCAGAGTCGGGGGGCAACCCGTCACCTTCCTAGTGGATACTGGGGCCCAACAC
TCCGTGCTGACCCAAAATCCTGGACCCCTAAGTGACAAGTCTGCCTGGGTCCAAGGGGCTACTGGAGGGA
AGCGGTATCGCTGGACCACGGATCGCCGAGTGCACCTAGCCACCGGTAAGGTCACCCATTCTTTCCTCCA
TGTACCAGATTGCCCCTATCCTCTGCTAGGAAGAGATTTGCTGACTAAACTAAAAGCCCAAATTCACTTT
GAGGGATCAGGAGCTCAGGTTGTGGGACCAATGGGACAGCCCCTGCAAGTGCTGACCCTAAACATAGAAG
ATGAGTATCGGCTACATGAGACCTCAAAAGGGCCAGATGTGCCTCTAGGGTCCACATGGCTCTCTGATTT
TCCCCAGGCCTGGGCAGAAACCGGGGGCATGGGGCTGGCCGTTCGCCAAGCTCCTCTGATCATACCTCTG
AAGGCAACCTCTACCCCCGTGTCCATAAAACAATACCCCATGTCACAAGAAGCCAGACTGGGGATCAAGC
CCCACATACAGAGACTGCTGGATCAGGGAATTCTGGTACCCTGCCAGTCCCCCTGGAACACGCCCCTGCT
ACCCGTTAAGAAACCGGGGACTAATGATTATAGGCCTGTCCAGGATCTGAGAGAAGTCAACAAGCGGGTG
GAAGACATCCACCCCACCGTGCCCAACCCTTACAACCTCTTGAGCGGGCTCCCACCGTCCCACCAGTGGT
ACACTGTGCTTGACTTAAAAGATGCTTTTTTCTGCCTGAGACTCCACCCCACCAGTCAGTCTCTCTTCGC
CTTTGAGTGGAGAGATCCAGAGATGGGAATCTCAGGACAATTAACCTGGACCAGACTCCCGCAGGGTTTC
AAAAACAGTCCCACCCTGTTTGATGAAGCCCTGCACAGGGACCTCGCAGACTTCCGGATCCAGCACCCAG
ACCTGATTCTGCTCCAGTATGTAGATGACTTACTGCTGGCCGCCACTTCTGAGCTTGACTGTCAACAAGG
TACGCGGGCCCTGTTACAAACCCTAGGGGACCTCGGATATCGGGCCTCGGCCAAGAAAGCCCAAATTTGC
CAGAAACAGGTCAAGTATCTGGGGTATCTTCTAAAAGAGGGTCAGAGATGGCTGACTGAGGCCAGAAAAG
AGACTGTGATGGGGCAGCCTACTCCGAAGACCCCTCGACAACTAAGGGAGTTCCTAGGGACGGCAGGCTT
CTGTCGCCTCTGGATCCCTGGGTTTGCAGAAATGGCAGCCCCCTTGTACCCTCTCACCAAAACGGGGACT
CTGTTTGAGTGGGGCCCAGACCAGCAAAAGGCCTACCAAGAGATCAAGCAGGCTCTCTTAACTGCCCCTG
CCCTGGGATTGCCAGACTTGACTAAGCCCTTCGAACTTTTTGTTGACGAGAAGCAGGGCTACGCCAAAGG
TGTCCTAACGCAAAAACTGGGGCCTTGGCGTCGGCCGGTGGCCTACCTGTCCAAAAAGCTAGACCCAGTG
GCAGCTGGGTGGCCCCCTTGCCTACGGATGGTAGCAGCCATCGCCGTTCTGACCAAAGACGCTGGCAAGC
TCACCATGGGACAGCCACTAGTCATTCTGGCCCCCCATGCAGTAGAGGCACTAGTTAAGCAACCCCCTGA
TCGCTGGCTCTCCAACGCCCGAATGACCCACTACCAGGCTCTGCTTCTGGACACGGACCGAGTCCAGTTC
GGACCAATAGTGGCCCTAAACCCAGCTACGCTGCTCCCTCTACCTGAGGAGGGGCTGCAACATGACTGCC
TTGACATCTTGGCTGAAGCCCACGGAACTAGACCAGATCTTACGGACCAGCCTCTCCCAGACGCTGACCA
CACCTGGTACACAGATGGGAGCAGCTTCCTGCAAGAGGGGCAGCGCAAGGCCGGAGCAGCAGTAACCACC
GAGACCGAGGTAGTCTGGGCCAAAGCACTGCCAGCCGGGACATCGGCCCAAAGAGCTGAGTTGATAGCGC
TCACCCAAGCCTTAAAAATGGCAGAAGGTAAGAAGCTGAATGTTTACACCGATAGCCGTTATGCTTTTGC
CACTGCCCATATTCACGGAGAAATATATAGAAGGCGCGGGTTGCTCACATCAGAAGGAAAAGAAATCAAA
AATAAGGACGAGATCTTGGCCCTACTGAAGGCTCTCTTCCTGCCCAAAAGACTTAGCATAATTCATTGCC
CGGGACATCAGAAGGGAAACCGCGCGGAGGCAAGGGGCAACAGGATGGCCGACCAAGCGGCCCGAGAAGT
AGCCACTAGAGAAACTCCAGAGACTTCCACACTTCTGATAGAAAATTCAGCCCCCTATACTCATGAACAT
TTTCACTATACGGTGACTGACATAAAAGATCTGACTAAACTAGGGGCCACTTATGACGATGCAAAGAAGT
GTTGGGTTTATCAGGGAAAGCCTGTAATGCCTGATCAATTCACCTTTGAACTATTAGATTTTCTTCATCA
ATTGACCCACCTCAGTTTCTCAAAAACAAAGGCTCTTCTAGAAAGGAACTACTGTCCTTATTACATGCTG
AACCGGGATCGAACGCTCAAAGACATCACTGAGACTTGCCAAGCCTGTGCACAGGTCAATGCCAGCAAGT
CTGCCGTCAAACAAGGGACTAGAGTTCGAGGGCACCGACCCGGCACCCACTGGGAAATTGATTTCACTGA
GGTAAAACCTGGCCTGTATGGGTATAAATATCTTTTAGTTTTCATAGACACTTTCTCTGGATGGGTAGAA
GCTTTCCCAACCAAGAAAGAAACTGCCAAAGTTGTAACCAAGAAGCTACTAGAAGAAATCTTCCCCAGAT
TCGGCATGCCACAGGTATTGGGAACCGACAATGGGCCTGCCTTCGTCTCCAAGGTAAGTCAGACAGTAGC
CGATTTACTGGGGGTTGATTGGAAACTACATTGTGCTTACAGACCCCAGAGTTCAGGTCAGGTAGAAAGA
ATGAATAGGACAATCAAGGAGACTTTAACTAAATTGACGCTTGCAACTGGCTCTAGGGACTGGGTGCTCC
TGCTTCCCCTAGCCCTGTATCGAGCCCGCAACACGCCGGGCCCCCATGGTCTCACCCCATATGAAATCTT
ATATGGGGCACCCCCGCCCCTTGTAAACTTCCCTGATCCTGACATGGCAAAGGTTACTCATAACCCCTCT
CTCCAAGCCCATTTACAGGCACTCTACCTGGTCCAGCACGAAGTCTGGAGACCGTTGGCGGCAGCTTACC
AAGAACAACTGGACCGGCCGGTAGTGCCTCACCCTTTCCGAGTCGGTGACACAGTGTGGGTCCGCAGACA
CCAAACTAAAAATCTAGAACCCCGCTGGAAAGGACCTTATACCGTCCTACTGACTACCCCCACCGCTCTC
AAAGTGGACGGCATTGCAGCGTGGATCCACGCTGCCCACGTAAAGGCTGCCGACACCAGGATTGAGCCAC
CATCGGAATCGACATGGCGTGTTCAACGCTCTCAAAATCCCCTAAAGATAAGATTGACCCGCGGGACCTC
CTAATCCCCTTAATTCTCTTCCTGTCGACCTGCAGATCCGGCCCTCGAGGAATTCACTCCTCAGGTGCAG
GCTGCCTATCAGAAGGTGGTGGCTGGTGTGGCCAATGCCCTGGCTCACAAATACCACTGAGATCTTTTTC
CCTCTGCCAAAAATTATGGGGACATCATGAAGCCCCTTGAGCATCTGACTTCTGGCTAATAAAGGAAATT
TATTTTCATTGCAATAGTGTGTTGGAATTTTTTGTGTCTCTCACTCGGAAGGACATATGGGAGGGCAAAT
CATTTAAAACATCAGAATGAGTATTTGGTTTAGAGTTTGGCAACATATGCCCATATGCTGGCTGCCATGA
ACAAAGGTTGGCTATAAAGAGGTCATCAGTATATGAAACAGCCCCCTGCTGTCCATTCCTTATTCCATAG
AAAAGCCTTGACTTGAGGTTAGATTTTTTTTATATTTTGTTTTGTGTTATTTTTTTCTTTAACATCCCTA
AAATTTTCCTTACATGTTTTACTAGCCAGATTTTTCCTCCTCTCCTGACTACTCCCAGTCATAGCTGTCC
CTCTTCTCTTATGGAGATCCCTCGACGGATCGGCCGCAATTCGTAATCATGTCATAGCTGTTTCCTGTGT
GAAATTGTTATCCGCTCACAATTCCACACAACATACGAGCCGGAAGCATAAAGTGTAAAGCCTGGGGTGC
CTAATGAGTGAGCTAACTCACATTAATTGCGTTGCGCTCACTGCCCGCTTTCCAGTCGGGAAACCTGTCG
TGCCAGCTGCATTAATGAATCGGCCAACGCGCGGGGAGAGGCGGTTTGCGTATTGGGCGCTCTTCCGCTT
CCTCGCTCACTGACTCGCTGCGCTCGGTCGTTCGGCTGCGGCGAGCGGTATCAGCTCACTCAAAGGCGGT
AATACGGTTATCCACAGAATCAGGGGATAACGCAGGAAAGAACATGTGAGCAAAAGGCCAGCAAAAGGCC
AGGAACCGTAAAAAGGCCGCGTTGCTGGCGTTTTTCCATAGGCTCCGCCCCCCTGACGAGCATCACAAAA
ATCGACGCTCAAGTCAGAGGTGGCGAAACCCGACAGGACTATAAAGATACCAGGCGTTTCCCCCTGGAAG
CTCCCTCGTGCGCTCTCCTGTTCCGACCCTGCCGCTTACCGGATACCTGTCCGCCTTTCTCCCTTCGGGA
AGCGTGGCGCTTTCTCATAGCTCACGCTGTAGGTATCTCAGTTCGGTGTAGGTCGTTCGCTCCAAGCTGG
GCTGTGTGCACGAACCCCCCGTTCAGCCCGACCGCTGCGCCTTATCCGGTAACTATCGTCTTGAGTCCAA
CCCGGTAAGACACGACTTATCGCCACTGGCAGCAGCCACTGGTAACAGGATTAGCAGAGCGAGGTATGTA
GGCGGTGCTACAGAGTTCTTGAAGTGGTGGCCTAACTACGGCTACACTAGAAGAACAGTATTTGGTATCT
GCGCTCTGCTGAAGCCAGTTACCTTCGGAAAAAGAGTTGGTAGCTCTTGATCCGGCAAACAAACCACCGC
TGGTAGCGGTGGTTTTTTTGTTTGCAAGCAGCAGATTACGCGCAGAAAAAAAGGATCTCAAGAAGATCCT
TTGATCTTTTCTACGGGGTCTGACGCTCAGTGGAACGAAAACTCACGTTAAGGGATTTTGGTCATGAGAT
TATCAAAAAGGATCTTCACCTAGATCCTTTTAAATTAAAAATGAAGTTTTAAATCAATCTAAAGTATATA
TGAGTAAACTTGGTCTGACAGTTACCAATGCTTAATCAGTGAGGCACCTATCTCAGCGATCTGTCTATTT
CGTTCATCCATAGTTGCCTGACTCCCCGTCGTGTAGATAACTACGATACGGGAGGGCTTACCATCTGGCC
CCAGTGCTGCAATGATACCGCGAGACCCACGCTCACCGGCTCCAGATTTATCAGCAATAAACCAGCCAGC
CGGAAGGGCCGAGCGCAGAAGTGGTCCTGCAACTTTATCCGCCTCCATCCAGTCTATTAATTGTTGCCGG
GAAGCTAGAGTAAGTAGTTCGCCAGTTAATAGTTTGCGCAACGTTGTTGCCATTGCTACAGGCATCGTGG
TGTCACGCTCGTCGTTTGGTATGGCTTCATTCAGCTCCGGTTCCCAACGATCAAGGCGAGTTACATGATC
CCCCATGTTGTGCAAAAAAGCGGTTAGCTCCTTCGGTCCTCCGATCGTTGTCAGAAGTAAGTTGGCCGCA
GTGTTATCACTCATGGTTATGGCAGCACTGCATAATTCTCTTACTGTCATGCCATCCGTAAGATGCTTTT
CTGTGACTGGTGAGTACTCAACCAAGTCATTCTGAGAATAGTGTATGCGGCGACCGAGTTGCTCTTGCCC
GGCGTCAATACGGGATAATACCGCGCCACATAGCAGAACTTTAAAAGTGCTCATCATTGGAAAACGTTCT
TCGGGGCGAAAACTCTCAAGGATCTTACCGCTGTTGAGATCCAGTTCGATGTAACCCACTCGTGCACCCA
ACTGATCTTCAGCATCTTTTACTTTCACCAGCGTTTCTGGGTGAGCAAAAACAGGAAGGCAAAATGCCGC
AAAAAAGGGAATAAGGGCGACACGGAAATGTTGAATACTCATACTCTTCCTTTTTCAATATTATTGAAGC
ATTTATCAGGGTTATTGTCTCATGAGCGGATACATATTTGAATGTATTTAGAAAAATAAACAAATAGGGG
TTCCGCGCACATTTCCCCGAAAAGTGCCACCTAAATTGTAAGCGTTAATATTTTGTTAAAATTCGCGTTA
AATTTTTGTTAAATCAGCTCATTTTTTAACCAATAGGCCGAAATCGGCAAAATCCCTTATAAATCAAAAG
AATAGACCGAGATAGGGT
[37 nt withheld, positions 9539-9575]
AAAGAACGTGGACTCCAACGTCAAAGG
[49 nt withheld, positions 9603-9651]
T
[91 nt withheld, positions 9653-9743]
G
[124 nt withheld, positions 9745-9868]
CCCATTCGCCATTCAGGCTGCGCAACTGTTGGGAAGGGCGATCGGTGCGGGCCTCTTCGCTATTACGCCA
GCTGGCGAAAGGGGGATGTGCTGCAAGGCGATTAAGTTGGGTAACGCCAGGGTTTTCCCAGTCACGACGT
TGTAAAACGACGGCCAGTGAGCGCGCGTAATACGACTCACTATAGGGCGAATTGGAGCTCCACCGCGGTG
